>Addgene plasmid #69893 | pcDNA3.1(+) Laccase2 MCS Exon Vector | depositor full sequence | sequence record 140445 | pcDNA3.1(+) Laccase2 MCS Exon Vector sequence 6926 bps
GACGGATCGGGAGATCTCCCGATCCCCTATGGTGCACTCTCAGTACAATCTGCTCTGATGCCGCATAGTT
AAGCCAGTATCTGCTCCCTGCTTGTGTGTTGGAGGTCGCTGAGTAGTGCGCGAGCAAAATTTAAGCTACA
ACAAGGCAAGGCTTGACCGACAATTGCATGAAGAATCTGCTTAGGGTTAGGCGTTTTGCGCTGCTTCGCG
ATGTACGGGCCAGATATACGCGTTGACATTGATTATTGACTAGTTATTAATAGTAATCAATTACGGGGTC
ATTAGTTCATAGCCCATATATGGAGTTCCGCGTTACATAACTTACGGTAAATGGCCCGCCTGGCTGACCG
CCCAACGACCCCCGCCCATTGACGTCAATAATGACGTATGTTCCCATAGTAACGCCAATAGGGACTTTCC
ATTGACGTCAATGGGTGGAGTATTTACGGTAAACTGCCCACTTGGCAGTACATCAAGTGTATCATATGCC
AAGTACGCCCCCTATTGACGTCAATGACGGTAAATGGCCCGCCTGGCATTATGCCCAGTACATGACCTTA
TGGGACTTTCCTACTTGGCAGTACATCTACGTATTAGTCATCGCTATTACCATGGTGATGCGGTTTTGGC
AGTACATCAATGGGCGTGGATAGCGGTTTGACTCACGGGGATTTCCAAGTCTCCACCCCATTGACGTCAA
TGGGAGTTTGTTTTGGCACCAAAATCAACGGGACTTTCCAAAATGTCGTAACAACTCCGCCCCATTGACG
CAAATGGGCGGTAGGCGTGTACGGTGGGAGGTCTATATAAGCAGAGCTCTCTGGCTAACTAGAGAACCCA
CTGCTTACTGGCTTATCGAAATTAATACGACTCACTATAGGGAGACCCAAGCTGGCTAGCGTTTAAACTT
AAGCTTGGTACCGAGCTCGGATCCACTAGTCCAGTGTGGTGGAATTCCATTGAGAAATGACTGAGTTCCG
GTGCTCTCAAGTCATTGATCTTTGTCGACTTTTATTTGGTCTCTGTAATAACGACTTCAAAAACATTAAA
TTCTGTTGCGAAGCCAGTAAGCTACAAAAAGAAAAAACAAGAGAGAATGCTATAGTCGTATAGTATAGTT
TCCCGACTATCTGATACCCATTACTTATCTAGGGGGAATGCGAACCCAAAATTTTATCAGTTTTCTCGGA
TATCGATAGATATTGGGGAATAAATTTAAATAAATAAATTTTGGGCGGGTTTAGGGCGTGGCAAAAAGTT
TTTTGGCAAATCGCTAGAAATTTACAAGACTTATAAAATTATGAAAAAATACAACAAAATTTTAAACACG
TGGGCGTGACAGTTTTGGGCGGTTTTAGGGCGTTAGAGTAGGCGAGGACAGGGTTACATCGACTAGGCTT
TGATCCTGATCAAGAATATATATACTTTATACCGCTTCCTTCTACATGTTACCTATTTTTCAACGAATCT
AGTATACCTTTTTACTGTACGATTTATGGGTATAATAATAAGCTAAATCGAGACTAAGTTTTATTGTTAT
ATATATTTTTTTTATTTTATGCAGAAATTAATTAAACCGGTCCTGCAGGTGATCAGGCGCGCCGGTTACC
GGCCGGCCCCGCGGAGCGTAAGTATTCAAAATTCCAAAATTTTTTACTAGAAATATTCGATTTTTTAATA
GGCAGTTTCTATACTATTGTATACTATTGTAGATTCGTTGAAAAGTATGTAACAGGAAGAATAAAGCATT
TCCGACCATGTAAAGTATATATATTCTTAATAAGGATCAATAGCCGAGTCGATCTCGCCATGTCCGTCTG
TCTTATTGTTTTATTACCGCCGAGACATCAGGAACTATAAAAGCTAGAAGGATGAGTTTTAGCATACAGA
TTCTAGAGACAAGGACGCAGAGCAAGTTTGTTGATCCATGCTGCCACGCTTTAACTTTCTCAAATTGCCC
AAAACTGCCATGCCCACATTTTTGAACTATTTTCGAAATTTTTTCATAATTGTATTACTCGTGTAAATTT
CCATCAATTTGCCAAAAAACTTTTTGTCACGCGTTAACGCCCTAAAGCCGCCAATTTGGTCACGCCCACA
CTATTGAGCAATTATCAAATTTTTTCTCATTTTATTCCCCAATATCTATCGATATCCCCGATTATGAAAT
TATTAAATTTCGCGTTCGCATTCACACTAGCTGAGTAACGAGTATCTGATAGTTGGGGAAATCGACTTAT
TTTTTATATACAATGAAAATGAATTTAATCATATGAATATCGATTATAGCTTTTTATTTAATATGAATAT
TTATTTGGGCTTAAGGTGTAACCTCCTCGACATAAGACTCACATGGCGCAGGCACATTGAAGACAAAAAT
ACTCATTGTCGGGTCTCGCACCCTCCAGCAGCACCTAAAATTATGTCTTCAATTATTGCCAACATTGGAG
ACACAATTAGTCTGTGGCACCTCAGGCGGCCGCTCGAGTCTAGAGGGCCCGTTTAAACCCGCTGATCAGC
CTCGACTGTGCCTTCTAGTTGCCAGCCATCTGTTGTTTGCCCCTCCCCCGTGCCTTCCTTGACCCTGGAA
GGTGCCACTCCCACTGTCCTTTCCTAATAAAATGAGGAAATTGCATCGCATTGTCTGAGTAGGTGTCATT
CTATTCTGGGGGGTGGGGTGGGGCAGGACAGCAAGGGGGAGGATTGGGAAGACAATAGCAGGCATGCTGG
GGATGCGGTGGGCTCTATGGCTTCTGAGGCGGAAAGAACCAGCTGGGGCTCTAGGGGGTATCCCC
[124 nt withheld, positions 2796-2919]
C
[91 nt withheld, positions 2921-3011]
A
[49 nt withheld, positions 3013-3061]
CCTTTGACGTTGGAGTCCACGTTCTTT
[37 nt withheld, positions 3089-3125]
ACCCTATCTCGGTCTATTCTTTTGATTTATAAGGGATTTTGCCGATTTCGGCCTATTGGTTAAAAAATGA
GCTGATTTAACAAAAATTTAACGCGAATTAATTCTGTGGAATGTGTGTCAGTTAGGGTGTGGAAAGTCCC
CAGGCTCCCCAGCAGGCAGAAGTATGCAAAGCATGCATCTCAATTAGTCAGCAACCAGGTGTGGAAAGTC
CCCAGGCTCCCCAGCAGGCAGAAGTATGCAAAGCATGCATCTCAATTAGTCAGCAACCATAGTCCCGCCC
CTAACTCCGCCCATCCCGCCCCTAACTCCGCCCAGTTCCGCCCATTCTCCGCCCCATGGCTGACTAATTT
TTTTTATTTATGCAGAGGCCGAGGCCGCCTCTGCCTCTGAGCTATTCCAGAAGTAGTGAGGAGGCTTTTT
TGGAGGCCTAGGCTTTTGCAAAAAGCTCCCGGGAGCTTGTATATCCATTTTCGGATCTGATCAAGAGACA
GGATGAGGATCGTTTCGCATGATTGAACAAGATGGATTGCACGCAGGTTCTCCGGCCGCTTGGGTGGAGA
GGCTATTCGGCTATGACTGGGCACAACAGACAATCGGCTGCTCTGATGCCGCCGTGTTCCGGCTGTCAGC
GCAGGGGCGCCCGGTTCTTTTTGTCAAGACCGACCTGTCCGGTGCCCTGAATGAACTGCAGGACGAGGCA
GCGCGGCTATCGTGGCTGGCCACGACGGGCGTTCCTTGCGCAGCTGTGCTCGACGTTGTCACTGAAGCGG
GAAGGGACTGGCTGCTATTGGGCGAAGTGCCGGGGCAGGATCTCCTGTCATCTCACCTTGCTCCTGCCGA
GAAAGTATCCATCATGGCTGATGCAATGCGGCGGCTGCATACGCTTGATCCGGCTACCTGCCCATTCGAC
CACCAAGCGAAACATCGCATCGAGCGAGCACGTACTCGGATGGAAGCCGGTCTTGTCGATCAGGATGATC
TGGACGAAGAGCATCAGGGGCTCGCGCCAGCCGAACTGTTCGCCAGGCTCAAGGCGCGCATGCCCGACGG
CGAGGATCTCGTCGTGACCCATGGCGATGCCTGCTTGCCGAATATCATGGTGGAAAATGGCCGCTTTTCT
GGATTCATCGACTGTGGCCGGCTGGGTGTGGCGGACCGCTATCAGGACATAGCGTTGGCTACCCGTGATA
TTGCTGAAGAGCTTGGCGGCGAATGGGCTGACCGCTTCCTCGTGCTTTACGGTATCGCCGCTCCCGATTC
GCAGCGCATCGCCTTCTATCGCCTTCTTGACGAGTTCTTCTGAGCGGGACTCTGGGGTTCGAAATGACCG
ACCAAGCGACGCCCAACCTGCCATCACGAGATTTCGATTCCACCGCCGCCTTCTATGAAAGGTTGGGCTT
CGGAATCGTTTTCCGGGACGCCGGCTGGATGATCCTCCAGCGCGGGGATCTCATGCTGGAGTTCTTCGCC
CACCCCAACTTGTTTATTGCAGCTTATAATGGTTACAAATAAAGCAATAGCATCACAAATTTCACAAATA
AAGCATTTTTTTCACTGCATTCTAGTTGTGGTTTGTCCAAACTCATCAATGTATCTTATCATGTCTGTAT
ACCGTCGACCTCTAGCTAGAGCTTGGCGTAATCATGGTCATAGCTGTTTCCTGTGTGAAATTGTTATCCG
CTCACAATTCCACACAACATACGAGCCGGAAGCATAAAGTGTAAAGCCTGGGGTGCCTAATGAGTGAGCT
AACTCACATTAATTGCGTTGCGCTCACTGCCCGCTTTCCAGTCGGGAAACCTGTCGTGCCAGCTGCATTA
ATGAATCGGCCAACGCGCGGGGAGAGGCGGTTTGCGTATTGGGCGCTCTTCCGCTTCCTCGCTCACTGAC
TCGCTGCGCTCGGTCGTTCGGCTGCGGCGAGCGGTATCAGCTCACTCAAAGGCGGTAATACGGTTATCCA
CAGAATCAGGGGATAACGCAGGAAAGAACATGTGAGCAAAAGGCCAGCAAAAGGCCAGGAACCGTAAAAA
GGCCGCGTTGCTGGCGTTTTTCCATAGGCTCCGCCCCCCTGACGAGCATCACAAAAATCGACGCTCAAGT
CAGAGGTGGCGAAACCCGACAGGACTATAAAGATACCAGGCGTTTCCCCCTGGAAGCTCCCTCGTGCGCT
CTCCTGTTCCGACCCTGCCGCTTACCGGATACCTGTCCGCCTTTCTCCCTTCGGGAAGCGTGGCGCTTTC
TCATAGCTCACGCTGTAGGTATCTCAGTTCGGTGTAGGTCGTTCGCTCCAAGCTGGGCTGTGTGCACGAA
CCCCCCGTTCAGCCCGACCGCTGCGCCTTATCCGGTAACTATCGTCTTGAGTCCAACCCGGTAAGACACG
ACTTATCGCCACTGGCAGCAGCCACTGGTAACAGGATTAGCAGAGCGAGGTATGTAGGCGGTGCTACAGA
GTTCTTGAAGTGGTGGCCTAACTACGGCTACACTAGAAGAACAGTATTTGGTATCTGCGCTCTGCTGAAG
CCAGTTACCTTCGGAAAAAGAGTTGGTAGCTCTTGATCCGGCAAACAAACCACCGCTGGTAGCGGTTTTT
TTGTTTGCAAGCAGCAGATTACGCGCAGAAAAAAAGGATCTCAAGAAGATCCTTTGATCTTTTCTACGGG
GTCTGACGCTCAGTGGAACGAAAACTCACGTTAAGGGATTTTGGTCATGAGATTATCAAAAAGGATCTTC
ACCTAGATCCTTTTAAATTAAAAATGAAGTTTTAAATCAATCTAAAGTATATATGAGTAAACTTGGTCTG
ACAGTTACCAATGCTTAATCAGTGAGGCACCTATCTCAGCGATCTGTCTATTTCGTTCATCCATAGTTGC
CTGACTCCCCGTCGTGTAGATAACTACGATACGGGAGGGCTTACCATCTGGCCCCAGTGCTGCAATGATA
CCGCGAGACCCACGCTCACCGGCTCCAGATTTATCAGCAATAAACCAGCCAGCCGGAAGGGCCGAGCGCA
GAAGTGGTCCTGCAACTTTATCCGCCTCCATCCAGTCTATTAATTGTTGCCGGGAAGCTAGAGTAAGTAG
TTCGCCAGTTAATAGTTTGCGCAACGTTGTTGCCATTGCTACAGGCATCGTGGTGTCACGCTCGTCGTTT
GGTATGGCTTCATTCAGCTCCGGTTCCCAACGATCAAGGCGAGTTACATGATCCCCCATGTTGTGCAAAA
AAGCGGTTAGCTCCTTCGGTCCTCCGATCGTTGTCAGAAGTAAGTTGGCCGCAGTGTTATCACTCATGGT
TATGGCAGCACTGCATAATTCTCTTACTGTCATGCCATCCGTAAGATGCTTTTCTGTGACTGGTGAGTAC
TCAACCAAGTCATTCTGAGAATAGTGTATGCGGCGACCGAGTTGCTCTTGCCCGGCGTCAATACGGGATA
ATACCGCGCCACATAGCAGAACTTTAAAAGTGCTCATCATTGGAAAACGTTCTTCGGGGCGAAAACTCTC
AAGGATCTTACCGCTGTTGAGATCCAGTTCGATGTAACCCACTCGTGCACCCAACTGATCTTCAGCATCT
TTTACTTTCACCAGCGTTTCTGGGTGAGCAAAAACAGGAAGGCAAAATGCCGCAAAAAAGGGAATAAGGG
CGACACGGAAATGTTGAATACTCATACTCTTCCTTTTTCAATATTATTGAAGCATTTATCAGGGTTATTG
TCTCATGAGCGGATACATATTTGAATGTATTTAGAAAAATAAACAAATAGGGGTTCCGCGCACATTTCCC
CGAAAAGTGCCACCTGACGTC
Features (pLannotate 1.2.2; 19 found; start..end, strand, type, name):
     28..80      -  misc_feature   bom (fragment): basis of mobility region from pBR322
    235..614     +  enhancer       CMV enhancer: human cytomegalovirus immediate early enhancer
    615..818     +  promoter       CMV promoter: human cytomegalovirus (CMV) immediate early promoter
    814..847     +  LTR            5' LTR (truncated) (fragment): truncated 5' long terminal repeat (LTR) from HIV-1
    863..881     +  promoter       T7 promoter: promoter for bacteriophage T7 RNA polymerase
   2526..2750    +  polyA_signal   bGH poly(A) signal: bovine growth hormone polyadenylation signal
   2754..2775    +  promoter       SV40 promoter (fragment): SV40 enhancer and early promoter
   2796..3224    +  rep_origin     f1 ori (sequence partly withheld): f1 bacteriophage origin of replication; arrow indicates direction of (+) strand synthesis
   3238..3567    +  promoter       SV40 promoter: SV40 enhancer and early promoter
   3634..4425    +  CDS            neo: KKA2_KLEPN - Also known as kan, nptII. Experimental evidence at protein level: Swiss-Prot protein existence level 1. Resistance to kanamycin, neomycin, paromomycin, ribostamycin, butirosin and gentamicin B. From Klebsiella pneumoniae.
   4449..4607    +  CDS            ble (fragment): BLE_KLEPN - Experimental evidence at protein level: Swiss-Prot protein existence level 1. Binding protein with a strong affinity to the bleomycin family of antibiotics. Binds to CL990; an antimitotic-antibiotic compound. From Klebsiella pneumoniae.
   4602..4723    +  polyA_signal   SV40 poly(A) signal: SV40 polyadenylation signal
   4796..4812    -  protein_bind   lac operator: The lac repressor binds to the lac operator to inhibit transcription in E. coli. This inhibition can be relieved by adding lactose or isopropyl-β-D-thiogalactopyranoside (IPTG). lac repressor encoded by lacI
   4820..4850    -  promoter       lac promoter: promoter for the E. coli lac operon
   4865..4886    -  protein_bind   CAP binding site: CAP binding activates transcription in the presence of cAMP. E. coli catabolite activator protein
   4899..4991    -  CDS            lacI (fragment): lac repressor; lacI; The lac repressor binds to the lac operator to inhibit transcription in E. coli. This inhibition can be relieved by adding lactose or isopropyl-β-D-thiogalactopyranoside (IPTG).
   5174..5759    -  rep_origin     ori: high-copy-number ColE1/pMB1/pBR322/pUC origin of replication
   5930..6790    -  CDS            AmpR: β-lactamase; bla; confers resistance to ampicillin, carbenicillin, and related antibiotics
   6791..6895    -  promoter       AmpR promoter: bla
