[The description below was written by a language model from this plasmid's Addgene catalogue record and pLannotate feature annotations shown in this document.]
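Description:
pcDNA3.1(+) Laccase2 MCS Exon Vector is a mammalian expression plasmid, 6,926 bp in total, built on the pcDNA3.1(+) backbone and designed to produce circular RNAs of a user-chosen sequence in mammalian cells. It replicates in E. coli from a high-copy ColE1/pUC-type origin and is selected with ampicillin through the β-lactamase gene and its native promoter. An f1 origin is also present. For selection in mammalian cells, the backbone carries a neomycin phosphotransferase gene driven by the SV40 enhancer/early promoter and terminated by an SV40 polyadenylation signal. Several short annotated fragments (HIV-1 LTR, ble, lacI, bom and a small SV40 promoter piece) are probably backbone remnants or partial sequence matches rather than functional parts.

The payload is a roughly 1.5 kb segment from the Drosophila melanogaster Laccase2 (straw) gene, cloned between EcoRI and NotI sites that both remain intact. It lies downstream of the CMV immediate-early enhancer and promoter and a T7 promoter, and upstream of the bovine growth hormone polyadenylation signal. The feature table leaves this region between the T7 promoter and the bGH signal unannotated, so the internal layout of the insert is not documented in the record. The plasmid name and associated work on intronic repeats suggest that Laccase2 flanking intron sequences surround a multiple cloning site standing in for the exon. In that arrangement, a sequence placed in the cloning site would be transcribed by CMV and backspliced, with base pairing between the flanking intronic repeats promoting joining of the downstream splice donor to the upstream acceptor to yield a closed circle. The vector is typically used to express designed circular RNAs and to study circular RNA biogenesis.
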