Addgene plasmid #69893: pcDNA3.1(+) Laccase2 MCS Exon Vector
Purpose: Expression plasmid for expressing circular RNAs of a desired sequence in mammalian cells
Depositing lab: Jeremy Wilusz. Depositing organization: University of Pennsylvania. Publication: Combinatorial control of Drosophila circular RNA expression by intronic repeats, hnRNPs, and SR proteins. Kramer MC, Liang D, Tatomer DC, Gold B, March ZM, Cherry S, Wilusz JE. Genes Dev. 2015 Oct 8. 10.1101/gad.270421.115 PubMed 26450910.
Backbone
  Vector backbone: pcDNA3.1(+)
  Backbone manufacturer: Life Technologies
  Backbone size w/o insert (bp): 5428
  Total vector size (bp): 6926
  Vector type: Mammalian Expression
Growth in bacteria
  Bacterial resistance: Ampicillin, 100 μg/mL
  Growth temperature: 37°C
  Growth strain: Top10
  Copy number: Unknown
Gene/Insert
  Gene/Insert name: Laccase2
  Species: D. melanogaster (fly)
  Insert size (bp): 1518
  Entrez Gene: stw (a.k.a. Dmel_CG42345, CG10398, CG10408, CG30437, CG32838, CG42345, Dmel\CG42345, Dmel_CG30437, Dmel_CG32838, Laccase2, MCO2, laccase2, str)
  Promoter: CMV
  Cloning method: Restriction Enzyme; 5′ cloning site EcoRI (not destroyed); 3′ cloning site NotI (not destroyed)
  Sequencing primers: 5′ CGCAAATGGGCGGTAGGCGTG
Terms and licenses: Academic/Nonprofit Terms; Industry Terms: Not Available to Industry
How to cite: pcDNA3.1(+) Laccase2 MCS Exon Vector was a gift from Jeremy Wilusz (Addgene plasmid # 69893 ; http://n2t.net/addgene:69893 ; RRID:Addgene_69893)
