>Addgene plasmid #69893 | pcDNA3.1(+) Laccase2 MCS Exon Vector | addgene partial sequence | sequence record 137444 | CMV-F 5'-CGCAAATGGGCGGTAGGCGTG-3'
ACCCACTGCTTACTGGCTTATCGAAATTAATACGACTCACTATAGGGAGACCCAAGCTGGCTAGCGTTTA
AACTTAAGCTTGGTACCGAGCTCGGATCCACTAGTCCAGTGTGGTGGAATTCCATTGAGAAATGACTGAG
TTCCGGTGCTCTCAAGTCATTGATCTTTGTCGACTTTTATTTGGTCTCTGTAATAACGACTTCAAAAACA
TTAAATTCTGTTGCGAAGCCAGTAAGCTACAAAAAGAAAAAACAAGAGAGAATGCTATAGTCGTATAGTA
TAGTTTCCCGACTATCTGATACCCATTACTTATCTAGGGGGAATGCGAACCCAAAATTTTATCAGTTTTC
TCGGATATCGATAGATATTGGGGAATAAATTTAAATAAATAAATTTTGGGCGGGTTTAGGGCGTGGCAAA
AAGTTTTTTGGCAAATCGCTAGAAATTTACAAGACTTATAAAATTATGAAAAAATACAACAAAATTTTAA
ACACGTGGGCGTGACAGTTTTGGGCGGTTTTAGGGCGTTAGAGTAGGCGAGGACAGGGTTACATCGACTA
GGCTTTGATCCTGATCAAGAATATATATACTTTATACCGCTTCCTTCTACATGTTACCTATTTTTCAACG
AATCTAGTATACCTTTTTACTGTACGATTTATGGGTATAATAATAAGCTAAATCGAGACTAAGTTTTATT
GTTATATATATTTTTTTTATTTTATGCAGAAATTAATTAAACCGGTCCTGCAGGTGATCAGGCGCGCCGG
TTACCGGCCGGCC
