>Addgene plasmid #69893 | pcDNA3.1(+) Laccase2 MCS Exon Vector | addgene partial sequence | sequence record 137544 | BGH-rev 5'-TAGAAGGCACAGTCGAGG-3'
GTGCCACAGACTAATTGTGTCTCCAATGTTGGCAATAATTGAAGACATAATTTTAGGTGCTGCTGGAGGG
TGCGAGACCCGACAATGAGTATTTTTGTCTTCAATGTGCCTGCGCCATGTGAGTCTTATGTCGAGGAGGT
TACACCTTAAGCCCAAATAAATATTCATATTAAATAAAAAGCTATAATCGATATTCATATGATTAAATTC
ATTTTCATTGTATATAAAAAATAAGTCGATTTCCCCAACTATCAGATACTCGTTACTCAGCTAGTGTGAA
TGCGAACGCGAAATTTAATAATTTCATAATCGGGGATATCGATAGATATTGGGGAATAAAATGAGAAAAA
ATTTGATAATTGCTCAATAGTGTGGGCGTGACCAAATTGGCGGCTTTAGGGCGTTAACGCGTGACAAAAA
GTTTTTTGGCAAATTGATGGAAATTTACACGAGTAATACAATTATGAAAAAATTTCGAAAATAGTTCAAA
AATGTGGGCATGGCAGTTTTGGGCAATTTGAGAAAGTTAAAGCGTGGCAGCATGGATCAACAAACTTGCT
CTGCGTCCTTGTCTCTAGAATCTGTATGCTAAAACTCATCCTTCTAGCTTTTATAGTTCCTGATGTCTCG
GCGGTAATAAAACAATAAGACAGACGGACATGGCGAGATCGACTCGGCTATTGATCCTTATTAAGAATAT
ATATACTTTACATGGTCGGAAATGCTTTATTCTTCCTGTTACATACTTTTCAACGAATCTACAATAGTAT
ACAATAGTATAGAA
